>Addgene plasmid #111694 | MAC_N_RS6 | addgene full sequence | sequence record 212878 | Addgene NGS Result
AGATATACGCGTTGACATTGATTATTGACTAGTTATTAATAGTAATCAATTACGGGGTCATTAGTTCATA
GCCCATATATGGAGTTCCGCGTTACATAACTTACGGTAAATGGCCCGCCTGGCTGACCGCCCAACGACCC
CCGCCCATTGACGTCAATAATGACGTATGTTCCCATAGTAACGCCAATAGGGACTTTCCATTGACGTCAA
TGGGTGGAGTATTTACGGTAAACTGCCCACTTGGCAGTACATCAAGTGTATCATATGCCAAGTACGCCCC
CTATTGACGTCAATGACGGTAAATGGCCCGCCTGGCATTATGCCCAGTACATGACCTTATGGGACTTTCC
TACTTGGCAGTACATCTACGTATTAGTCATCGCTATTACCATGGTGATGCGGTTTTGGCAGTACATCAAT
GGGCGTGGATAGCGGTTTGACTCACGGGGATTTCCAAGTCTCCACCCCATTGACGTCAATGGGAGTTTGT
TTTGGCACCAAAATCAACGGGACTTTCCAAAATGTCGTAACAACTCCGCCCCATTGACGCAAATGGGCGG
TAGGCGTGTACGGTGGGAGGTCTATATAAGCAGAGCTCTCCCTATCAGTGATAGAGATCTCCCTATCAGT
GATAGAGATCGTCGACGAGCTCGTTTAGTGAACCGTCAGATCGCCTGGAGACGCCATCCACGCTGTTTTG
ACCTCCATAGAAGACACCGGGACCGATCCAGCCTCCGGACTCTAGCGTTTAAACTTAAGCTTGGTACCGA
GCTCGGATCCACTAGTCCAGTGTGGTGGAATTCTGCAGATATCCAGCACAGTGGCGGCCGCTCGAGACCA
TGAAGGACAACACCGTGCCCCTGAAGCTGATCGCCCTGCTGGCCAACGGCGAGTTCCACTCTGGCGAGCA
GCTGGGCGAGACACTGGGCATGAGCAGAGCCGCCATCAACAAGCACATCCAGACCCTGCGGGACTGGGGC
GTGGACGTGTTCACAGTGCCCGGCAAGGGCTACAGCCTGCCCGAGCCCATCCAGCTGCTGAACGCCAAGC
AGATCCTGGGCCAGCTGGATGGCGGATCTGTGGCCGTGCTGCCCGTGATCGACAGCACCAACCAGTATCT
GCTCGACCGGATCGGCGAGCTGAAGTCCGGCGACGCCTGTATCGCCGAGTACCAGCAGGCCGGCAGAGGC
GGCAGGGGCAGAAAGTGGTTCAGCCCCTTCGGCGCCAACCTGTACCTGAGCATGTTCTGGAGACTGGAAC
AGGGCCCAGCCGCCGCTATTGGCCTGAGCCTGGTCATCGGCATCGTGATGGCCGAGGTGCTGCGGAAGCT
GGGCGCCGACAAAGTGCGCGTGAAGTGGCCCAACGACCTGTATCTGCAGGACCGGAAGCTGGCCGGCATC
CTGGTGGAACTGACCGGCAAAACAGGCGACGCCGCCCAGATCGTGATCGGCGCTGGCATCAACATGGCCA
TGCGGCGGGTGGAAGAGAGCGTGGTCAACCAGGGCTGGATCACCCTGCAGGAAGCCGGCATCAACCTGGA
CCGGAACACCCTGGCCGCCATGCTGATCAGAGAGCTGAGAGCCGCCCTGGAACTGTTCGAGCAGGAAGGC
CTGGCCCCCTACCTGAGCAGATGGGAGAAGCTGGACAACTTCATCAACCGGCCCGTGAAACTGATCATCG
GCGACAAAGAGATCTTCGGCATCAGCCGGGGCATCGACAAGCAGGGGGCCCTGCTCCTGGAACAGGACGG
CATCATCAAGCCCTGGATGGGCGGCGAGATCAGCCTGCGGAGCGCCGAGAAGTACCCATACGATGTTCCT
GACTATGCCGGTACCGAGCTCGGATCCACCATGGCTAGCTGGAGCCACCCGCAGTTCGAGAAAGGTGGAG
GTTCCGGAGGTGGATCGGGAGGTGGATCGTGGAGCCACCCGCAGTTCGAAAAAGCGGCCGATATCACAAG
TTTGTACAAAAAAGTTGGC
[747 nt withheld, positions 1980-2726]
TACCCAACTTTCTTGTACAAAGTGGTGACGTAAGCTAGGGGCCCGTTTAAACCCGCTGATCAGCCTCGAC
TGTGCCTTCTAGTTGCCAGCCATCTGTTGTTTGCCCCTCCCCCGTGCCTTCCTTGACCCTGGAAGGTGCC
ACTCCCACTGTCCTTTCCTAATAAAATGAGGAAATTGCATCGCATTGTCTGAGTAGGTGTCATTCTATTC
TGGGGGGTGGGGTGGGGCAGGACAGCAAGGGGGAGGATTGGGAAGACAATAGCAGGCATGCTGGGGATGC
GGTGGGCTCTATGGCTTCTGAGGCGGAAAGAACCAGCTGGGGCTCTAGGGGGTATCCCC
[124 nt withheld, positions 3066-3189]
C
[91 nt withheld, positions 3191-3281]
AGGGTGATGGTTCACGTACCTAGAAGTTCCTATTCCGAAGTTCCTATTCTCTAGAAAGTATAGGAACTTC
CTTGGCCAAAAAGCCTGAACTCACCGCGACGTCTGTCGAGAAGTTTCTGATCGAAAAGTTCGACAGCGTC
TCCGACCTGATGCAGCTCTCGGAGGGCGAAGAATCTCGTGCTTTCAGCTTCGATGTAGGAGGGCGTGGAT
ATGTCCTGCGGGTAAATAGCTGCGCCGATGGTTTCTACAAAGATCGTTATGTTTATCGGCACTTTGCATC
GGCCGCGCTCCCGATTCCGGAAGTGCTTGACATTGGGGAATTCAGCGAGAGCCTGACCTATTGCATCTCC
CGCCGTGCACAGGGTGTCACGTTGCAAGACCTGCCTGAAACCGAACTGCCCGCTGTTCTGCAGCCGGTCG
CGGAGGCCATGGATGCGATCGCTGCGGCCGATCTTAGCCAGACGAGCGGGTTCGGCCCATTCGGACCGCA
AGGAATCGGTCAATACACTACATGGCGTGATTTCATATGCGCGATTGCTGATCCCCATGTGTATCACTGG
CAAACTGTGATGGACGACACCGTCAGTGCGTCCGTCGCGCAGGCTCTCGATGAGCTGATGCTTTGGGCCG
AGGACTGCCCCGAAGTCCGGCACCTCGTGCACGCGGATTTCGGCTCCAACAATGTCCTGACGGACAATGG
CCGCATAACAGCGGTCATTGACTGGAGCGAGGCGATGTTCGGGGATTCCCAATACGAGGTCGCCAACATC
TTCTTCTGGAGGCCGTGGTTGGCTTGTATGGAGCAGCAGACGCGCTACTTCGAGCGGAGGCATCCGGAGC
TTGCAGGATCGCCGCGGCTCCGGGCGTATATGCTCCGCATTGGTCTTGACCAACTCTATCAGAGCTTGGT
TGACGGCAATTTCGATGATGCAGCTTGGGCGCAGGGTCGATGCGACGCAATCGTCCGATCCGGAGCCGGG
ACTGTCGGGCGTACACAAATCGCCCGCAGAAGCGCGGCCGTCTGGACCGATGGCTGTGTAGAAGTACTCG
CCGATAGTGGAAACCGACGCCCCAGCACTCGTCCGAGGGCAAAGGAATAGCACGTACTACGAGATTTCGA
TTCCACCGCCGCCTTCTATGAAAGGTTGGGCTTCGGAATCGTTTTCCGGGACGCCGGCTGGATGATCCTC
CAGCGCGGGGATCTCATGCTGGAGTTCTTCGCCCACCCCAACTTGTTTATTGCAGCTTATAATGGTTACA
AATAAAGCAATAGCATCACAAATTTCACAAATAAAGCATTTTTTTCACTGCATTCTAGTTGTGGTTTGTC
CAAACTCATCAATGTATCTTATCATGTCTGTATACCGTCGACCTCTAGCTAGAGCTTGGCGTAATCATGG
TCATAGCTGTTTCCTGTGTGAAATTGTTATCCGCTCACAATTCCACACAACATACGAGCCGGAAGCATAA
AGTGTAAAGCCTGGGGTGCCTAATGAGTGAGCTAACTCACATTAATTGCGTTGCGCTCACTGCCCGCTTT
CCAGTCGGGAAACCTGTCGTGCCAGCTGCATTAATGAATCGGCCAACGCGCGGGGAGAGGCGGTTTGCGT
ATTGGGCGCTCTTCCGCTTCCTCGCTCACTGACTCGCTGCGCTCGGTCGTTCGGCTGCGGCGAGCGGTAT
CAGCTCACTCAAAGGCGGTAATACGGTTATCCACAGAATCAGGGGATAACGCAGGAAAGAACATGTGAGC
AAAAGGCCAGCAAAAGGCCAGGAACCGTAAAAAGGCCGCGTTGCTGGCGTTTTTCCATAGGCTCCGCCCC
CCTGACGAGCATCACAAAAATCGACGCTCAAGTCAGAGGTGGCGAAACCCGACAGGACTATAAAGATACC
AGGCGTTTCCCCCTGGAAGCTCCCTCGTGCGCTCTCCTGTTCCGACCCTGCCGCTTACCGGATACCTGTC
CGCCTTTCTCCCTTCGGGAAGCGTGGCGCTTTCTCATAGCTCACGCTGTAGGTATCTCAGTTCGGTGTAG
GTCGTTCGCTCCAAGCTGGGCTGTGTGCACGAACCCCCCGTTCAGCCCGACCGCTGCGCCTTATCCGGTA
ACTATCGTCTTGAGTCCAACCCGGTAAGACACGACTTATCGCCACTGGCAGCAGCCACTGGTAACAGGAT
TAGCAGAGCGAGGTATGTAGGCGGTGCTACAGAGTTCTTGAAGTGGTGGCCTAACTACGGCTACACTAGA
AGAACAGTATTTGGTATCTGCGCTCTGCTGAAGCCAGTTACCTTCGGAAAAAGAGTTGGTAGCTCTTGAT
CCGGCAAACAAACCACCGCTGGTAGCGGTGGTTTTTTTGTTTGCAAGCAGCAGATTACGCGCAGAAAAAA
AGGATCTCAAGAAGATCCTTTGATCTTTTCTACGGGGTCTGACGCTCAGTGGAACGAAAACTCACGTTAA
GGGATTTTGGTCATGAGATTATCAAAAAGGATCTTCACCTAGATCCTTTTAAATTAAAAATGAAGTTTTA
AATCAATCTAAAGTATATATGAGTAAACTTGGTCTGACAGTTACCAATGCTTAATCAGTGAGGCACCTAT
CTCAGCGATCTGTCTATTTCGTTCATCCATAGTTGCCTGACTCCCCGTCGTGTAGATAACTACGATACGG
GAGGGCTTACCATCTGGCCCCAGTGCTGCAATGATACCGCGAGACCCACGCTCACCGGCTCCAGATTTAT
CAGCAATAAACCAGCCAGCCGGAAGGGCCGAGCGCAGAAGTGGTCCTGCAACTTTATCCGCCTCCATCCA
GTCTATTAATTGTTGCCGGGAAGCTAGAGTAAGTAGTTCGCCAGTTAATAGTTTGCGCAACGTTGTTGCC
ATTGCTACAGGCATCGTGGTGTCACGCTCGTCGTTTGGTATGGCTTCATTCAGCTCCGGTTCCCAACGAT
CAAGGCGAGTTACATGATCCCCCATGTTGTGCAAAAAAGCGGTTAGCTCCTTCGGTCCTCCGATCGTTGT
CAGAAGTAAGTTGGCCGCAGTGTTATCACTCATGGTTATGGCAGCACTGCATAATTCTCTTACTGTCATG
CCATCCGTAAGATGCTTTTCTGTGACTGGTGAGTACTCAACCAAGTCATTCTGAGAATAGTGTATGCGGC
GACCGAGTTGCTCTTGCCCGGCGTCAATACGGGATAATACCGCGCCACATAGCAGAACTTTAAAAGTGCT
CATCATTGGAAAACGTTCTTCGGGGCGAAAACTCTCAAGGATCTTACCGCTGTTGAGATCCAGTTCGATG
TAACCCACTCGTGCACCCAACTGATCTTCAGCATCTTTTACTTTCACCAGCGTTTCTGGGTGAGCAAAAA
CAGGAAGGCAAAATGCCGCAAAAAAGGGAATAAGGGCGACACGGAAATGTTGAATACTCATACTCTTCCT
TTTTCAATATTATTGAAGCATTTATCAGGGTTATTGTCTCATGAGCGGATACATATTTGAATGTATTTAG
AAAAATAAACAAATAGGGGTTCCGCGCACATTTCCCCGAAAAGTGCCACCTGACGTCGACGGATCGGGAG
ATCTCCCGATCCCCTATGGTGCACTCTCAGTACAATCTGCTCTGATGCCGCATAGTTAAGCCAGTATCTG
CTCCCTGCTTGTGTGTTGGAGGTCGCTGAGTAGTGCGCGAGCAAAATTTAAGCTACAACAAGGCAAGGCT
TGACCGACAATTGCATGAAGAATCTGCTTAGGGTTAGGCGTTTTGCGCTGCTTCGCGATGTACGGGCC
Features (pLannotate 1.2.2; 27 found; start..end, strand, type, name):
     14..393     +  enhancer       CMV enhancer: human cytomegalovirus immediate early enhancer
    394..597     +  promoter       CMV promoter: human cytomegalovirus (CMV) immediate early promoter
    599..618     +  promoter       PLtetO-1 promoter (fragment): modified phage lambda PL promoter with tet operator sites (Lutz and Bujard, 1997)
    620..639     +  promoter       PLtetO-1 promoter (fragment): modified phage lambda PL promoter with tet operator sites (Lutz and Bujard, 1997)
    647..680     +  promoter       TRE3GV promoter (fragment): 3rd-generation Tet-responsive promoter that can be activated by binding of Tet-On® 3G, optimized for retroviral and lentiviral vectors
    840..1802    +  CDS            birA: BIRA_ECOLI - Also known as bioR, dhbB. Experimental evidence at protein level: Swiss-Prot protein existence level 1. Acts both as a biotin--[acetyl-CoA-carboxylase] ligase and a biotin-operon repressor. In the presence of ATP, BirA activates biotin to form the BirA-biotinyl-5'-adenylate (BirA-bio-5'-AMP or holoBirA) complex. HoloBirA can either transfer the biotinyl moiety to the biotin carboxyl carrier protein (BCCP) subunit of acetyl-CoA carboxylase, or bind to the biotin operator site and inhibit transcription of the operon. From Escherichia coli (strain K12).
   1803..1828    +  CDS            3xHA (fragment): three tandem HA epitope tags
   1860..1879    +  CDS            Strep-Tag II (fragment): peptide that binds Strep-Tactin®, an engineered form of streptavidin
   1920..1942    +  CDS            Strep-Tag II (fragment): peptide that binds Strep-Tactin®, an engineered form of streptavidin
   1957..1974    +  protein_bind   attB1 (fragment): mutant version of attB; core recombination site for the Gateway® BP reaction BP Clonase™
   1980..2726    +  CDS            RPS6 (sequence withheld): RS6_HUMAN - Experimental evidence at protein level: Swiss-Prot protein existence level 1. Component of the 40S small ribosomal subunit (PubMed:8706699). Plays an important role in controlling cell growth and proliferation through the selective translation of particular classes of mRNA (PubMed:17220279). From Homo sapiens (Human).
   2728..2752    -  protein_bind   attB2: mutant version of attB; recombination site for the Gateway® BP reaction BP Clonase™
   2796..3020    +  polyA_signal   bGH poly(A) signal: bovine growth hormone polyadenylation signal
   3024..3045    +  promoter       SV40 promoter (fragment): SV40 enhancer and early promoter
   3066..3299    +  rep_origin     f1 ori (fragment) (sequence partly withheld): f1 bacteriophage origin of replication; arrow indicates direction of (+) strand synthesis
   3304..3351    +  protein_bind   FRT: FLP-mediated recombination occurs in the 8-bp core sequence TCTAGAAA (Turan and Bode, 2011). FLP recombinase from the Saccharomyces cerevisiae 2μ plasmid
   3359..4381    +  CDS            HygR: aminoglycoside phosphotransferase from E. coli; aph(4)-Ia; confers resistance to hygromycin
   4391..4516    +  CDS            ble (fragment): BLE_KLEPN - Experimental evidence at protein level: Swiss-Prot protein existence level 1. Binding protein with a strong affinity to the bleomycin family of antibiotics. Binds to CL990; an antimitotic-antibiotic compound. From Klebsiella pneumoniae.
   4511..4632    +  polyA_signal   SV40 poly(A) signal: SV40 polyadenylation signal
   4705..4721    -  protein_bind   lac operator: The lac repressor binds to the lac operator to inhibit transcription in E. coli. This inhibition can be relieved by adding lactose or isopropyl-β-D-thiogalactopyranoside (IPTG). lac repressor encoded by lacI
   4729..4759    -  promoter       lac promoter: promoter for the E. coli lac operon
   4774..4795    -  protein_bind   CAP binding site: CAP binding activates transcription in the presence of cAMP. E. coli catabolite activator protein
   4808..4900    -  CDS            lacI (fragment): lac repressor; lacI; The lac repressor binds to the lac operator to inhibit transcription in E. coli. This inhibition can be relieved by adding lactose or isopropyl-β-D-thiogalactopyranoside (IPTG).
   5083..5671    -  rep_origin     ori: high-copy-number ColE1/pMB1/pBR322/pUC origin of replication
   5842..6702    -  CDS            AmpR: β-lactamase; bla; confers resistance to ampicillin, carbenicillin, and related antibiotics
   6703..6807    -  promoter       AmpR promoter: bla
   6866..6918    -  misc_feature   bom (fragment): basis of mobility region from pBR322
