[The description below was written by a language model from this plasmid's Addgene catalogue record and pLannotate feature annotations shown in this document.]
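Description:
MAC_N_RS6 is a mammalian expression plasmid built on the MAC-tag-N backbone, into which the human ribosomal protein S6 open reading frame (RPS6, a component of the 40S small ribosomal subunit) was introduced by Gateway cloning from an hORFeome collection clone. It is propagated in E. coli as a high-copy plasmid through a ColE1/pUC-type origin and selected with ampicillin via the bla gene. A fragment of the f1 origin and remnants of lac regulatory elements are also annotated in the backbone.

Expression is driven by the CMV immediate-early enhancer and promoter, followed by short sequences annotated as tet operator-containing fragments. This suggests the promoter is tetracycline-regulatable in cells expressing the Tet repressor, although the catalogue fields do not say so explicitly. The transcript encodes an N-terminal MAC-tag made up of an E. coli BirA-derived biotin ligase, an HA epitope and two Strep-Tag II motifs. This is joined across the attB1 site to RPS6, with attB2 and the bovine growth hormone polyadenylation signal downstream. The Strep tags allow affinity purification of the bait with its stable partners, the biotin ligase supports proximity-dependent biotinylation (BioID) of nearby proteins, and the HA epitope allows detection of the fusion.

Downstream, an FRT site sits directly in front of a hygromycin resistance gene that has no annotated full promoter of its own and is followed by the SV40 poly(A) signal. This arrangement is typical of vectors designed for FLP-mediated integration into a genomic FRT docking site, which then permits hygromycin selection of stable isogenic lines. The stated purpose is MAC-tagged gene expression, for mapping the protein interactions and subcellular localisation of RPS6.
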