Addgene plasmid #111694: MAC_N_RS6
Purpose: MAC-tagged gene expression
Depositing lab: Markku Varjosalo. Publication: An AP-MS- and BioID-compatible MAC-tag enables comprehensive mapping of protein interactions and subcellular localizations. Liu X, Salokas K, Tamene F, Jiu Y, Weldatsadik RG, Ohman T, Varjosalo M. Nat Commun. 2018 Mar 22;9(1):1188. doi: 10.1038/s41467-018-03523-2. PubMed 29568061.
Backbone
  Vector backbone: MAC-tag-N
  Backbone manufacturer: Markku Varjosalo, Addgene plasmid #108078
  Vector type: Mammalian Expression
Growth in bacteria
  Bacterial resistance: Ampicillin, 100 μg/mL
  Growth temperature: 37°C
  Growth strain: DH5alpha
  Copy number: High Copy
Gene/Insert
  Gene/Insert name: RS6 (alt name: RPS6)
  Species: H. sapiens (human)
  Entrez Gene: RPS6 (a.k.a. S6, eS6)
  Cloning method: Gateway Cloning
Terms and licenses: Academic/Nonprofit Terms; Industry Terms: Not Available to Industry
Depositor comments: CCSB-DFCI hORFeome collection(11030_D11)
How to cite: MAC_N_RS6 was a gift from Markku Varjosalo (Addgene plasmid # 111694 ; http://n2t.net/addgene:111694 ; RRID:Addgene_111694)
